Addgene plasmid #86261: pFETCh_FOXP1
Purpose: Donor vector for 3' FLAG tag of human FOXP1
Depositing lab: Eric Mendenhall & Richard M. Myers. Depositing organization: University of Alabama in Huntsville. Publication: CETCh-seq: CRISPR epitope tagging ChIP-seq of DNA-binding proteins. Savic D, Partridge EC, Newberry KM, Smith SB, Meadows SK, Roberts BS, Mackiewicz M, Mendenhall EM, Myers RM. Genome Res. 2015 Sep 9. 10.1101/gr.193540.115 PubMed 26355004.
Backbone
  Vector backbone: pFETCh_Donor
  Vector type: CRISPR
Growth in bacteria
  Bacterial resistance: Kanamycin, 50 μg/mL
  Growth temperature: 37°C
  Growth strain: DH5alpha
  Copy number: High Copy
Gene/Insert
  Gene/Insert name: FOXP1 homology arms
  Species: H. sapiens (human)
  Entrez Gene: FOXP1 (a.k.a. 12CC4, HSPC215, MFH, QRF1, hFKH1B)
  Tag / fusion protein: 3XFLAG-P2A-NeoR (C terminal on insert)
  Cloning method: Gibson Cloning
  Sequencing primers: 5′ acgcctgtgaaaccgtacta; 3′ aactgttgggaagggcgatc
Terms and licenses: Academic/Nonprofit Terms; Industry Terms: Not Available to Industry
Depositor comments: This plasmid was co-transfected along with PX458_FOXP1_1 and PX458_FOXP1_2 into HepG2 cells, and genomic editing was verified by PCR. We performed ChIP-seq on this cell line using anti-FLAG Sigma F1804 and obtained data that passed our quality tests. Immunoprecipitation with anti-FLAG Sigma F1804 followed by mass spectrometry identified FOXP1. All released data, including ChIP-seq files and validation data, are available at the ENCODE web portal: https://www.encodeproject.org/search/?searchTerm=flag&type=Experiment&lab.title=Richard+Myers%2C+HAIB . Note: This plasmid is part of the Mendenhall and Meyers CRISPR-based Tagging system to add a tag (currently using FLAG) to endogenous proteins. Please see https://www.addgene.org/crispr/tagging/ for more details.
How to cite: pFETCh_FOXP1 was a gift from Eric Mendenhall & Richard M. Myers (Addgene plasmid # 86261 ; http://n2t.net/addgene:86261 ; RRID:Addgene_86261)
