[The description below was written by a language model from this plasmid's Addgene catalogue record and pLannotate feature annotations shown in this document.]
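Description:
pFETCh_FOXP1 is a homology-directed repair donor plasmid built on the pFETCh_Donor backbone for CRISPR-based epitope tagging of the endogenous human FOXP1 gene at its 3' end. It is a 7,249-nt high-copy plasmid that replicates in E. coli from a ColE1/pUC-type origin and is selected with kanamycin through a bacterial KanR (aph(3')-Ia) gene; remnants of a pUC-style lac promoter/operator, lacZα and multiple cloning site are also annotated.

The payload is a promoterless 3xFLAG-P2A-NeoR cassette flanked by FOXP1 homology arms that were inserted by Gibson assembly. The feature table places a FOXP1-like coding fragment immediately upstream of the 3xFLAG sequence; it was matched to the Xenopus orthologue by similarity, but it presumably represents the terminal coding sequence of the human gene within the 5' arm. The neomycin phosphotransferase reading frame follows the tag. The P2A element itself and the 3' arm are not separately annotated. After in-frame integration, the endogenous FOXP1 promoter drives a FLAG-tagged FOXP1 protein. The self-cleaving P2A peptide releases NeoR as a separate protein, so correctly edited cells can be enriched with G418. Outside the arms, the annotation shows a truncated HSV thymidine kinase gene preceded by CMV enhancer/promoter fragments. Such a cassette could serve for negative selection against random integration with nucleoside analogues, although the record does not state this use.

According to the depositor, the plasmid was co-transfected with two Cas9/guide plasmids targeting FOXP1 into HepG2 cells and editing was confirmed by PCR. The resulting line was used for anti-FLAG ChIP-seq (the CETCh-seq approach), and immunoprecipitation followed by mass spectrometry identified FOXP1.
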