Features (pLannotate 1.2.2; 21 found; start..end, strand, type, name):
    600..800     +  CDS            foxp1 (fragment): FOXP1_XENLA - Experimental evidence at protein level: Swiss-Prot protein existence level 1. Transcriptional repressor. From Xenopus laevis (African clawed frog).
    834..887     +  CDS            3xFLAG (fragment): three tandem FLAG® epitope tags
    891..915     +  CDS            3xFLAG (fragment): three tandem FLAG® epitope tags
    999..1790    +  CDS            neo: KKA2_KLEPN - Also known as kan, nptII. Experimental evidence at protein level: Swiss-Prot protein existence level 1. Resistance to kanamycin, neomycin, paromomycin, ribostamycin, butirosin and gentamicin B. From Klebsiella pneumoniae.
   2265..2281    -  promoter       ARG4 promoter (fragment): S. cerevisiae ARG4
   2748..2904    +  CDS            lacZα (fragment): LacZα fragment of β-galactosidase; lacZ fragment
   2986..3801    -  CDS            KanR: aminoglycoside phosphotransferase; aph(3')-Ia; confers resistance to kanamycin in bacteria or G418 (Geneticin®) in eukaryotes
   3986..4126    +  CDS            TRA2_ECOLX (fragment): Protein predicted: Swiss-Prot protein existence level 4. Required for transposition of transposon Tn903. From Escherichia coli.
   4181..4769    +  rep_origin     ori: high-copy-number ColE1/pMB1/pBR322/pUC origin of replication
   5138..5227    +  CDS            lacI (fragment): lac repressor; lacI; The lac repressor binds to the lac operator to inhibit transcription in E. coli. This inhibition can be relieved by adding lactose or isopropyl-β-D-thiogalactopyranoside (IPTG).
   5240..5261    +  protein_bind   CAP binding site: CAP binding activates transcription in the presence of cAMP. E. coli catabolite activator protein
   5276..5306    +  promoter       lac promoter: promoter for the E. coli lac operon
   5314..5330    +  protein_bind   lac operator: The lac repressor binds to the lac operator to inhibit transcription in E. coli. This inhibition can be relieved by adding lactose or isopropyl-β-D-thiogalactopyranoside (IPTG). lac repressor encoded by lacI
   5367..5422    -  misc_feature   MCS: pUC18/19 multiple cloning site
   5423..5442    -  misc_feature   MCS (fragment): pUC18/19 multiple cloning site
   5448..5530    +  enhancer       CMV enhancer (fragment): human cytomegalovirus immediate early enhancer; contains an 18-bp deletion relative to the standard CMV enhancer
   5602..5619    -  promoter       CMV promoter (fragment): human cytomegalovirus (CMV) immediate early promoter
   5682..5733    +  promoter       CMVd2 promoter: truncated human cytomegalovirus (CMV) immediate early promoter that yields moderately reduced expression relative to the full-length promoter
   5824..5895    -  CDS            UL24_HHV11 (fragment): Experimental evidence at protein level: Swiss-Prot protein existence level 1. May participate in nuclear egress of viral particles. Plays a role in the dispersal of several host nucleolar proteins including NCL/nucleolin and NPM1. Since deletion of host NCL/nucleolin negatively impact on nuclear egress, UL24 supposedly acts on this process through its effect on host nucleoli. From Human herpesvirus 1 (strain 17) (HHV-1) (Human herpes simplex virus 1).
   5965..6960    +  CDS            ΔTK: truncated herpes simplex virus thymidine kinase (Salomon et al., 1995) confers sensitivity to nucleoside analogs such as acyclovir or ganciclovir
   7072..71      +  CDS            UL122 (fragment) (across the origin): VIE2_HCMVT - Experimental evidence at protein level: Swiss-Prot protein existence level 1. Stimulates viral early and late gene expression and thus play a crucial role in the regulation of productive infection. In addition, activates quiescent cells to reenter the cell cycle and upregulates several E2F-responsive genes, which are responsible for pushing the cell into S phase. In S-phase, inhibits cellular DNA synthesis and blocks further cell cycle progression. From Human cytomegalovirus (strain Towne) (HHV-5) (Human herpesvirus 5).
>Addgene plasmid #86261 | pFETCh_FOXP1 | depositor full sequence | sequence record 168142 | Full Sequence
AAAGCAGAACACACAGCAAGCCATGATTAGCCCAGCCTCCTCTGCTCAGTGGTCCCCACAAACTGCCGTT
GCATTACAGATTCTTATTTCGTGTAATTATTTGAAGATGGGTATTCATCCACCCAGGATGCCACTACGGG
ACCTGTTATCTGGTACTCAGTGTGGTTCTAGGACCACCGGCATCACTTGGGGGCTTGTTAGAGATGCAGA
GTCTCAGGCCCCACCCCAGACCTGAATCACACACTGCATTTCAACAAGGCCCACAGGTGACTGCAGCGTG
TGTTAAAGTATGAGAAATGCCACCAGGGAGGAGAGGCCCACACCAGTCCAGAGACTAGTGATTCAGAGCA
TCACTACCCAAGAGAACTTTACGCAGTGATGCAAATGTTCCGTCTGTCTCTGTGCTGGCCAGAATTAACC
GCTAGTCACATGGGGCCTTTGAACATAAATGTGGCTAGCACAACTCAGAAACTGAATATTAAATGTAGTA
AGATTTCGTTCATTTCAATTTAAAGAGCCACGTGTGGCTAATGGTAACAATACTGGACAGAGTTCTAGTT
CTAGAGTGCGGCTTTTCTGTTGCCCCAAACTTTTCAGTGCACCTGAGCTGCAATGGGCTGGGAAGTACCC
TCACTGAACCTCTGCATATTTTTTCCAGGCATCCTGTACACGTCAAAGAAGAGCCCCTCGATCCAGAGGA
AGCTGAAGGGCCCCTGTCCTTAGTGACAACAGCCAACCACAGTCCAGATTTTGACCATGACAGAGATTAC
GAAGATGAACCAGTAAACGAGGACATGGAGGGGAGCGGAGGAGGTTCCGGTGGAGGTGGTTCTGGAGATT
ACAAGGATGACGACGATAAGGGCGATTACAAGGATGACGACGATAAGGGAGATTACAAGGATGACGACGA
TAAGGTTTCAGGAAGCGGAGCTACTAACTTCAGCCTGCTGAAGCAGGCTGGAGACGTGGAGGAGAACCCT
GGACCTGGATCGTTTCGCATGATTGAACAAGATGGATTGCACGCAGGTTCTCCGGCCGCTTGGGTGGAGA
GGCTATTCGGCTATGACTGGGCACAACAGACAATCGGCTGCTCTGATGCCGCCGTGTTCCGGCTGTCAGC
GCAGGGGCGCCCGGTTCTTTTTGTCAAGACCGACCTGTCCGGTGCCCTGAATGAACTGCAGGACGAGGCA
GCGCGGCTATCGTGGCTGGCCACGACGGGCGTTCCTTGCGCAGCTGTGCTCGACGTTGTCACTGAAGCGG
GAAGGGACTGGCTGCTATTGGGCGAAGTGCCGGGGCAGGATCTCCTGTCATCTCACCTTGCTCCTGCCGA
GAAAGTATCCATCATGGCTGATGCAATGCGGCGGCTGCATACGCTTGATCCGGCTACCTGCCCATTCGAC
CACCAAGCGAAACATCGCATCGAGCGAGCACGTACTCGGATGGAAGCCGGTCTTGTCGATCAGGATGATC
TGGACGAAGAGCATCAGGGGCTCGCGCCAGCCGAACTGTTCGCCAGGCTCAAGGCGCGCATGCCCGACGG
CGAGGATCTCGTCGTGACCCATGGCGATGCCTGCTTGCCGAATATCATGGTGGAAAATGGCCGCTTTTCT
GGATTCATCGACTGTGGCCGGCTGGGTGTGGCCGACCGCTATCAGGACATAGCGTTGGCTACCCGTGATA
TTGCTGAAGAGCTTGGCGGCGAATGGGCTGACCGCTTCCTCGTGCTTTACGGTATCGCCGCTCCCGATTC
GCAGCGCATCGCCTTCTATCGCCTTCTTGACGAGTTCTTCTGATTCGAACATCCCAACCCCGAGAATGAA
GATTGGAAAAAGGAAAAAAAAAAACACGTCAAAAGTTAGCAGTGAAATTGTTCTCCATTTGTTGTACAGT
CTGGAGGATTTTCACTACGTTTTGACAACTCTGAAATGTGTTAACTCTTAGTGCCATCAAAAACCCCATT
TGGGAGTATTTTTGATTTTTCTACTTTTTGTTGAAAAAAGGAATTTGTACTCTGTGCATTGGATGGACTT
GTTTGGTACTTGGGATTTTCCTCTCTTAACCGTCAACATCAGTGTTGTAAATTTGCTAAACTGATTCACT
TTTAGCAGCAGACTTTGAACTGCAGTCCTGCCAACGTTGGACACTGAGGACGCCCGACAGAGCTTGTGCA
CCTAAGCTGCAGACCAAGCCTTTGCCCAGAATTTAAGGATTCCAATGGACGACCTATTTGCACAGTACTG
CATGTTGATTATCACTGCCTTTACTCCTTTTTTTTTTTTTTTTTTTTTTTTTTTTTGCTTCCAGTTGGGA
TGGGGAAGGCCTTTGTGTGTGTATTGGGGGGAGGGGTTAAAAAATAATTATCCCAAACTTTTTAATGTAT
TGCTTTTTTTTTTTTTTTTTTCCTTCTACTATACCATTTTAAGTTCTGACCTCAGGCCTCCATTTGGGCC
GATGGCCTCTTGGAGGCTTAAAGTTTTCTGTACCTTGTGATGAATGTTAATAGGTGTTTTTATTATACAA
AGCTGAATGTCATTTCTCGTTTGTAGCTTTCTGTCACTCATTCCATCTTCCTTCAGACATCACCACGTTT
CTCTAAAGTCAGAAAACATTCCGTTTTGGTCTTTTTCAAAAAGGTCCCAAATGCTGCACTCTACACATGA
AGGCCCTCTCACACAGACGTGACGTCCTGCCAGAAAGACTTGGAAAGTCCTCTCCACTGACTGTAGCCTC
CAATTCACTGGCCGTCGTTCACTGGCCGTCGTTTTACAACGTCGTGACTGGGAAAACCCTGGCGTTACCC
AACTTAATCGCCTTGCAGCACATCCCCCTTTCGCCAGCTGGCGTAATAGCGAAGAGGCCCGCACCGATCG
CCCTTCCCAACAGTTGCGCAGCCTGAATGGCGAATGCGATTTATTCAACAAAGCCGCCGTCCCGTCAAGT
CAGCGTAATGCTCTGCCAGTGTTACAACCAATTAACCAATTCTGATTAGAAAAACTCATCGAGCATCAAA
TGAAACTGCAATTTATTCATATCAGGATTATCAATACCATATTTTTGAAAAAGCCGTTTCTGTAATGAAG
GAGAAAACTCACCGAGGCAGTTCCATAGGATGGCAAGATCCTGGTATCGGTCTGCGATTCCGACTCGTCC
AACATCAATACAACCTATTAATTTCCCCTCGTCAAAAATAAGGTTATCAAGTGAGAAATCACCATGAGTG
ACGACTGAATCCGGTGAGAATGGCAAAAGCTTATGCATTTCTTTCCAGACTTGTTCAACAGGCCAGCCAT
TACGCTCGTCATCAAAATCACTCGCATCAACCAAACCGTTATTCATTCGTGATTGCGCCTGAGCGAGACG
AAATACGCGATCGCTGTTAAAAGGACAATTACAAACAGGAATCGAATGCAACCGGCGCAGGAACACTGCC
AGCGCATCAACAATATTTTCACCTGAATCAGGATATTCTTCTAATACCTGGAATGCTGTTTTCCCGGGGA
TCGCAGTGGTGAGTAACCATGCATCATCAGGAGTACGGATAAAATGCTTGATGGTCGGAAGAGGCATAAA
TTCCGTCAGCCAGTTTAGTCTGACCATCTCATCTGTAACATCATTGGCAACGCTACCTTTGCCATGTTTC
AGAAACAACTCTGGCGCATCGGGCTTCCCATACAATCGATAGATTGTCGCACCTGATTGCCCGACATTAT
CGCGAGCCCATTTATACCCATATAAATCAGCATCCATGTTGGAATTTAATCGCGGCTTCGAGCAAGACGT
TTCCCGTTGAATATGGCTCATAACACCCCTTGTATTACTGTTTATGTAAGCAGACAGTTTTATTGTTCAT
GATGATATATTTTTATCTTGTGCAATGTAACATCAGAGATTTTGAGACACAACGTGGCTTTGTTGAATAA
ATCGAACTTTTGCTGAGTTGAAGGATCAGATCACGCATCTTCCCGACAACGCAGACCGTTCCGTGGCAAA
GCAAAAGTTCAAAATCACCAACTGGTCCACCTACAACAAAGCTCTCATCAACCGTGGCTCCCTCACTTTC
TGGCTGGATGATGGGGCGATTCAGGCCTGGTATGAGTCAGCAACACCTTCTTCACGAGGCAGACCTCTCG
ACGGAGTTCCACTGAGCGTCAGACCCCGTAGAAAAGATCAAAGGATCTTCTTGAGATCCTTTTTTTCTGC
GCGTAATCTGCTGCTTGCAAACAAAAAAACCACCGCTACCAGCGGTGGTTTGTTTGCCGGATCAAGAGCT
ACCAACTCTTTTTCCGAAGGTAACTGGCTTCAGCAGAGCGCAGATACCAAATACTGTTCTTCTAGTGTAG
CCGTAGTTAGGCCACCACTTCAAGAACTCTGTAGCACCGCCTACATACCTCGCTCTGCTAATCCTGTTAC
CAGTGGCTGCTGCCAGTGGCGATAAGTCGTGTCTTACCGGGTTGGACTCAAGACGATAGTTACCGGATAA
GGCGCAGCGGTCGGGCTGAACGGGGGGTTCGTGCACACAGCCCAGCTTGGAGCGAACGACCTACACCGAA
CTGAGATACCTACAGCGTGAGCTATGAGAAAGCGCCACGCTTCCCGAAGGGAGAAAGGCGGACAGGTATC
CGGTAAGCGGCAGGGTCGGAACAGGAGAGCGCACGAGGGAGCTTCCAGGGGGAAACGCCTGGTATCTTTA
TAGTCCTGTCGGGTTTCGCCACCTCTGACTTGAGCGTCGATTTTTGTGATGCTCGTCAGGGGGGCGGAGC
CTATGGAAAAACGCCAGCAACGCGGCCTTTTTACGGTTCCTGGCCTTTTGCTGGCCTTTTGCTCACATGT
TCTTTCCTGCGTTATCCCCTGATTCTGTGGATAACCGTATTACCGCCTTTGAGTGAGCTGATACCGCTCG
CCGCAGCCGAACGACCGAGCGCAGCGAGTCAGTGAGCGAGGAAGCGGAAGAAGCTCGCACATTCAGCAGC
GTTTTTCAGCGCGTTTTCGATCAACGTTTCAATGTTGGTATCAACACCAGGTTTAACTTTGAACTTATCG
GCACTGACGGTTACTGATTTTGAACTTTTGCTTTGCCACGGAACGGTCTGCGTTGTCGGGAAGATGCGTG
ATCTGATCCTTCAACTCAGCAAAAGTTCCCAATACGCAAACCGCCTCTCCCCGCGCGTTGGCCGATTCAT
TAATGCAGCTGGCACGACAGGTTTCCCGACTGGAAAGCGGGCAGTGAGCGCAACGCAATTAATGTGAGTT
AGCTCACTCATTAGGCACCCCAGGCTTTACACTTTATGCTTCCGGCTCGTATGTTGTGTGGAATTGTGAG
CGGATAACAATTTCACACAGGAAACAGCTATGACCATGATTACGCCAAGCTTGCATGCCTGCAGGTCGAC
TCTAGAGGATCCCCGGGTACCGAGCTCGAATTAGCTTGCATGCCTGCAGGTCAATTCCCTGGCATTATGC
CCAGTACATGACCTTATGGGACTTTCCTACTTGGCAGTACATCTACGTATTAGTCATCGCTATTACCATG
GTGATGCGGTTTTGGCAGTACATCAATGGGCGTGGATAGCGGTTTGACTCACGGGGATTTCAAGTCTCCA
CCCCATTGACGTCAATGGGAGTTTGTTTTGGCACCAAAATCAACGGGACTTTCCAAAATGTCGTAACAAC
TCCGCCCCATTGACGCAAATGGGCGGTAGGCGTGTACGGTGGGAGGTCTATATAAGCAGAGCTCGTTTAG
TGAACCGTCAGATCGCCTGGAGACGCCATCCACGCTGTTTTGACCTCCATAGGAGACACCGGGACCGATC
CAGCCTGGGGATCCCGACCATGGCTTCGTACCCCTGCCATCAACACGCGTCTGCGTTCGACCAGGCTGCG
CGTTCTCGCGGCCATAGCAACCGACGTACGGCGTTGCGCCCTCGCCGGCAGCAAGAAGCCACGGAAGTCC
GCCTGGAGCAGAAAATGCCCACGCTACTGCGGGTTTATATAGACGGTCCTCACGGGATGGGGAAAACCAC
CACCACGCAACTGCTGGTGGCCCTGGGTTCGCGCGACGATATCGTCTACGTACCCGAGCCGATGACTTAC
TGGCAGGTGCTGGGGGCTTCCGAGACAATCGCGAACATCTACACCACACAACACCGCCTCGACCAGGGTG
AGATATCGGCCGGGGACGCGGCGGTGGTAATGACAAGCGCCCAGATAACAATGGGCATGCCTTATGCCGT
GACCGACGCCGTTCTGGCTCCTCATATCGGGGGGGAGGCTGGGAGCTCACATGCCCCGCCCCCGGCCCTC
ACCCTCATCTTCGACCGCCATCCCATCGCCGCCCTCCTGTGCTACCCGGCCGCGCGATACCTTATGGGCA
GCATGACCCCCCAGGCCGTGCTGGCGTTCGTGGCCCTCATCCCGCCGACCTTGCCCGGCACAAACATCGT
GTTGGGGGCCCTTCCGGAGGACAGACACATCGACCGCCTGGCCAAACGCCAGCGCCCCGGCGAGCGGCTT
GACCTGGCTATGCTGGCCGCGATTCGCCGCGTTTACGGGCTGCTTGCCAATACGGTGCGGTATCTGCAGG
GCGGCGGGTCGTGGCGGGAGGATTGGGGACAGCTTTCGGGGACGGCCGTGCCGCCCCAGGGTGCCGAGCC
CCAGAGCAACGCGGGCCCACGACCCCATATCGGGGACACGTTATTTACCCTGTTTCGGGCCCCCGAGTTG
CTGGCCCCCAACGGCGACCTGTACAACGTGTTTGCCTGGGCCTTGGACGTCTTGGCCAAACGCCTCCGTC
CCATGCACGTCTTTATCCTGGATTACGACCAATCGCCCGCCGGCTGCCGGGACGCCCTGCTGCAACTTAC
CTCCGGGATGGTCCAGACCCACGTCACCACCCCCGGCTCCATACCGACGATCTGCGACCTGGCGCGCACG
TTTGCCCGGGAGATGGGGGAGGCTAACTGAGGATCCCACGTCACTATTGTATACTCTATATTATACTCTA
TGTTATACTCTGTAATCCTACTCAATAAACGTGTCACGCCTGTGAAACCGTACTAAGTCTCCCGTGTATT
CTTATCACCATCAGGTGACATCCTCGCCCAGGCTGTCAATCATGCCGGTATCGATTCCAGTAGCACCGGC
CCCACGCTGACAACCCACTCTTGCAGCGTTAGCAGCGCCCCTCTTAACAAGCCGACCCCCACCAGCGTCG
CGGTTACTAACACTCCTCTCCCCGACCTGCAGCCCAGCT
