>Addgene plasmid #86261 | pFETCh_FOXP1 | addgene partial sequence | sequence record 173186 | Addgene Partial NGS Result
TAAAAAATAATTATCCCAAACTTTTTAATGTATTGCTTTTTTTTTTTTTTTTTTCCTTCTACTATACCAT
TTTAAGTTCTGACCTCAGGCCTCCATTTGGGCCGATGGCCTCTTGGAGGCTTAAAGTTTTCTGTACCTTG
TGATGAATGTTAATAGGTGTTTTTATTATACAAAGCTGAATGTCATTTCTCGTTTGTAGCTTTCTGTCAC
TCATTCCATCTTCCTTCAGACATCACCACGTTTCTCTAAAGTCAGAAAACATTCCGTTTTGGTCTTTTTC
AAAAAGGTCCCAAATGCTGCACTCTACACATGAAGGCCCTCTCACACAGACGTGACGTCCTGCCAGAAAG
ACTTGGAAAGTCCTCTCCACTGACTGTAGCCTCCAATTCACTGGCCGTCGTTCACTGGCCGTCGTTTTAC
AACGTCGTGACTGGGAAAACCCTGGCGTTACCCAACTTAATCGCCTTGCAGCACATCCCCCTTTCGCCAG
CTGGCGTAATAGCGAAGAGGCCCGCACCGATCGCCCTTCCCAACAGTTGCGCAGCCTGAATGGCGAATGC
GATTTATTCAACAAAGCCGCCGTCCCGTCAAGTCAGCGTAATGCTCTGCCAGTGTTACAACCAATTAACC
AATTCTGATTAGAAAAACTCATCGAGCATCAAATGAAACTGCAATATATTCATATCAGGATTATCAATAC
CATATTTTTGAAAAAGCCGTTTCTGTAATGAAGGAGAAAACTCACCGAGGCAGTTCCATAGGATGGCAAG
ATCCTGGTATCGGTCTGCGATTCCGACTCGTCCAACATCAATACAACCTATTAATTTCCCCTCGTCAAAA
ATAAGGTTATCAAGTGAGAAATCACCATGAGTGACGACTGAATCCGGTGAGAATGGCAAAAGCTTATGCA
TTTCTTTCCAGACTTGTTCAACAGGCCAGCCATTACGCTCGTCATCAAAATCACTCGCATCAACCAAACC
GTTATTCATTCGTGATTGCGCCTGAGCGAGACGAAATACGCGATCGCTGTTAAAAGGACAATTACAAACA
GGAATCGAATGCAACCGGCGCAGGAACACTGCCAGCGCATCAACAATATTTTCACCTGAATCAGGATATT
CTTCTAATACCTGGAATGCTGTTTTCCCGGGGATCGCAGTGGTGAGTAACCATGCATCATCAGGAGTACG
GATAAAATGCTTGATGGTCGGAAGAGGCATAAATTCCGTCAGCCAGTTTAGTCTGACCATCTCATCTGTA
ACATCATTGGCAACGCTACCTTTGCCATGTTTCAGAAACAACTCTGGCGCATCGGGCTTCCCATACAATC
GATAGATTGTCGCACCTGATTGCCCGACATTATCGCGAGCCCATTTATACCCATATAAATCAGCATCCAT
GTTGGAATTTAATCGCGGCTTCGAGCAAGACGTTTCCCGTTGAATATGGCTCATAACACCCCTTGTATTA
CTGTTTATGTAAGCAGACAGTTTTATTGTTCATGATGATATATTTTTATCTTGTGCAATGTAACATCAGA
GATTTTGAGACACAACGTGGCTTTGTTGAATAAATCGAACTTTTGCTGAGTTGAAGGATCAGATCACGCA
TCTTCCCGACAACGCAGACCGTTCCGTGGCAAAGCAAAAGTTCAAAATCACCAACTGGTCCACCTACAAC
AAAGCTCTCATCAACCGTGGCTCCCTCACTTTCTGGCTGGATGATGGGGCGATTCAGGCCTGGTATGAGT
CAGCAACACCTTCTTCACGAGGCAGACCTCTCGACGGAGTTCCACTGAGCGTCAGACCCCGTAGAAAAGA
TCAAAGGATCTTCTTGAGATCCTTTTTTTCTGCGCGTAATCTGCTGCTTGCAAACAAAAAAACCACCGCT
ACCAGCGGTGGTTTGTTTGCCGGATCAAGAGCTACCAACTCTTTTTCCGAAGGTAACTGGCTTCAGCAGA
GCGCAGATACCAAATACTGTTCTTCTAGTGTAGCCGTAGTTAGGCCACCACTTCAAGAACTCTGTAGCAC
CGCCTACATACCTCGCTCTGCTAATCCTGTTACCAGTGGCTGCTGCCAGTGGCGATAAGTCGTGTCTTAC
CGGGTTGGACTCAAGACGATAGTTACCGGATAAGGCGCAGCGGTCGGGCTGAACGGGGGGTTCGTGCACA
CAGCCCAGCTTGGAGCGAACGACCTACACCGAACTGAGATACCTACAGCGTGAGCTATGAGAAAGCGCCA
CGCTTCCCGAAGGGAGAAAGGCGGACAGGTATCCGGTAAGCGGCAGGGTCGGAACAGGAGAGCGCACGAG
GGAGCTTCCAGGGGGAAACGCCTGGTATCTTTATAGTCCTGTCGGGTTTCGCCACCTCTGACTTGAGCGT
CGATTTTTGTGATGCTCGTCAGGGGGGCGGAGCCTATGGAAAAACGCCAGCAACGCGGCCTTTTTACGGT
TCCTGGCCTTTTGCTGGCCTTTTGCTCACATGTTCTTTCCTGCGTTATCCCCTGATTCTGTGGATAACCG
TATTACCGCCTTTGAGTGAGCTGATACCGCTCGCCGCAGCCGAACGACCGAGCGCAGCGAGTCAGTGAGC
GAGGAAGCGGAAGAAGCTCGCACATTCAGCAGCGTTTTTCAGCGCGTTTTCGATCAACGTTTCAATGTTG
GTATCAACACCAGGTTTAACTTTGAACTTATCGGCACTGACGGTTACTGATTTTGAACTTTTGCTTTGCC
ACGGAACGGTCTGCGTTGTCGGGAAGATGCGTGATCTGATCCTTCAACTCAGCAAAAGTTCCCAATACGC
AAACCGCCTCTCCCCGCGCGTTGGCCGATTCATTAATGCAGCTGGCACGACAGGTTTCCCGACTGGAAAG
CGGGCAGTGAGCGCAACGCAATTAATGTGAGTTAGCTCACTCATTAGGCACCCCAGGCTTTACACTTTAT
GCTTCCGGCTCGTATGTTGTGTGGAATTGTGAGCGGATAACAATTTCACACAGGAAACAGCTATGACCAT
GATTACGCCAAGCTTGCATGCCTGCAGGTCGACTCTAGAGGATCCCCGGGTACCGAGCTCGAATTAGCTT
GCATGCCTGCAGGTCAATTCCCTGGCATTATGCCCAGTACATGACCTTATGGGACTTTCCTACTTGGCAG
TACATCTACGTATTAGTCATCGCTATTACCATGGTGATGCGGTTTTGGCAGTACATCAATGGGCGTGGAT
AGCGGTTTGACTCACGGGGATTTCAAGTCTCCACCCCATTGACGTCAATGGGAGTTTGTTTTGGCACCAA
AATCAACGGGACTTTCCAAAATGTCGTAACAACTCCGCCCCATTGACGCAAATGGGCGGTAGGCGTGTAC
GGTGGGAGGTCTATATAAGCAGAGCTCGTTTAGTGAACCGTCAGATCGCCTGGAGACGCCATCCACGCTG
TTTTGACCTCCATAGGAGACACCGGGACCGATCCAGCCTGGGGATCCCGACCATGGCTTCGTACCCCTGC
CATCAACACGCGTCTGCGTTCGACCAGGCTGCGCGTTCTCGCGGCCATAGCAACCGACGTACGGCGTTGC
GCCCTCGCCGGCAGCAAGAAGCCACGGAAGTCCGCCTGGAGCAGAAAATGCCCACGCTACTGCGGGTTTA
TATAGACGGTCCTCACGGGATGGGGAAAACCACCACCACGCAACTGCTGGTGGCCCTGGGTTCGCGCGAC
GATATCGTCTACGTACCCGAGCCGATGACTTACTGGCAGGTGCTGGGGGCTTCCGAGACAATCGCGAACA
TCTACACCACACAACACCGCCTCGACCAGGGTGAGATATCGGCCGGGGACGCGGCGGTGGTAATGACAAG
CGCCCAGATAACAATGGGCATGCCTTATGCCGTGACCGACGCCGTTCTGGCTCCTCATATCGGGGGGGAG
GCTGGGAGCTCACATGCCCCGCCCCCGGCCCTCACCCTCATCTTCGACCGCCATCCCATCGCCGCCCTCC
TGTGCTACCCGGCCGCGCGATACCTTATGGGCAGCATGACCCCCCAGGCCGTGCTGGCGTTCGTGGCCCT
CATCCCGCCGACCTTGCCCGGCACAAACATCGTGTTGGGGGCCCTTCCGGAGGACAGACACATCGACCGC
CTGGCCAAACGCCAGCGCCCCGGCGAGCGGCTTGACCTGGCTATGCTGGCCGCGATTCGCCGCGTTTACG
GGCTGCTTGCCAATACGGTGCGGTATCTGCAGGGCGGCGGGTCGTGGCGGGAGGATTGGGGACAGCTTTC
GGGGACGGCCGTGCCGCCCCAGGGTGCCGAGCCCCAGAGCAACGCGGGCCCACGACCCCATATCGGGGAC
ACGTTATTTACCCTGTTTCGGGCCCCCGAGTTGCTGGCCCCCAACGGCGACCTGTACAACGTGTTTGCCT
GGGCCTTGGACGTCTTGGCCAAACGCCTCCGTCCCATGCACGTCTTTATCCTGGATTACGACCAATCGCC
CGCCGGCTGCCGGGACGCCCTGCTGCAACTTACCTCCGGGATGGTCCAGACCCACGTCACCACCCCCGGC
TCCATACCGACGATCTGCGACCTGGCGCGCACGTTTGCCCGGGAGATGGGGGAGGCTAACTGAGGATCCC
ACGTCACTATTGTATACTCTATATTATACTCTATGTTATACTCTGTAATCCTACTCAATAAACGTGTCAC
GCCTGTGAAACCGTACTAAGTCTCCCGTGTATTCTTATCACCATCAGGTGACATCCTCGCCCAGGCTGTC
AATCATGCCGGTATCGATTCCAGTAGCACCGGCCCCACGCTGACAACCCACTCTTGCAGCGTTAGCAGCG
CCCCTCTTAACAAGCCGACCCCCACCAGCGTCGCGGTTACTAACACTCCTCTCCCCGACCTGCAGCCCAG
CTAAAGCAGAACACACAGCAAGCCATGATTAGCCCAGCCTCCTCTGCTCAGTGGTCCCCACAAACTGCCG
TTGCATTACAGATTCTTATTTCGTGTAATTATTTGAAGATGGGTATTCATCCACCCAGGATGCCACTACG
GGACCTGTTATCTGGTACTCAGTGTGGTTCTAGGACCACCGGCATCACTTGGGGGCTTGTTAGAGATGCA
GAGTCTCAGGCCCCACCCCAGACCTGAATCACACACTGCATTTCAACAAGGCCCACAGGTGACTGCAGCG
TGTGTTAAAGTATGAGAAATGCCACCAGGGAGGAGAGGCCCACACCAGTCCAGAGACTAGTGATTCAGAG
CATCACTACCCAAGAGAACTTTACGCAGTGATGCAAATGTTCCGTCTGTCTCTGTGCTGGCCAGAATTAA
CCGCTAGTCACATGGGGCCTTTGAACATAAATGTGGCTAGCACAACTCAGAAACTGAATATTAAATGTAG
TAAGATTTCGTTCATTTCAATTTAAAGAGCCACGTGTGGCTAATGGTAACAATACTGGACAGAGTTCTAG
TTCTAGAGTGCGGCTTTTCTGTTGCCCCAAACTTTTCAGTGCACCTGAGCTGCAATGGGCTGGGAAGTAC
CCTCACTGAACCTCTGCATATTTTTTCCAGGCATCCTGTACACGTCAAAGAAGAGCCCCTCGATCCAGAG
GAAGCTGAAGGGCCCCTGTCCTTAGTGACAACAGCCAACCACAGTCCAGATTTTGACCATGACAGAGATT
ACGAAGATGAACCAGTAAACGAGGACATGGAGGGGAGCGGAGGAGGTTCCGGTGGAGGTGGTTCTGGAGA
TTACAAGGATGACGACGATAAGGGCGATTACAAGGATGACGACGATAAGGGAGATTACAAGGATGACGAC
GATAAGGTTTCAGGAAGCGGAGCTACTAACTTCAGCCTGCTGAAGCAGGCTGGAGACGTGGAGGAGAACC
CTGGACCTGGATCGTTTCGCATGATTGAACAAGATGGATTGCACGCAGGTTCTCCGGCCGCTTGGGTGGA
GAGGCTATTCGGCTATGACTGGGCACAACAGACAATCGGCTGCTCTGATGCCGCCGTGTTCCGGCTGTCA
GCGCAGGGGCGCCCGGTTCTTTTTGTCAAGACCGACCTGTCCGGTGCCCTGAATGAACTGCAGGACGAGG
CAGCGCGGCTATCGTGGCTGGCCACGACGGGCGTTCCTTGCGCAGCTGTGCTCGACGTTGTCACTGAAGC
GGGAAGGGACTGGCTGCTATTGGGCGAAGTGCCGGGGCAGGATCTCCTGTCATCTCACCTTGCTCCTGCC
GAGAAAGTATCCATCATGGCTGATGCAATGCGGCGGCTGCATACGCTTGATCCGGCTACCTGCCCATTCG
ACCACCAAGCGAAACATCGCATCGAGCGAGCACGTACTCGGATGGAAGCCGGTCTTGTCGATCAGGATGA
TCTGGACGAAGAGCATCAGGGGCTCGCGCCAGCCGAACTGTTCGCCAGGCTCAAGGCGCGCATGCCCGAC
GGCGAGGATCTCGTCGTGACCCATGGCGATGCCTGCTTGCCGAATATCATGGTGGAAAATGGCCGCTTTT
CTGGATTCATCGACTGTGGCCGGCTGGGTGTGGCCGACCGCTATCAGGACATAGCGTTGGCTACCCGTGA
TATTGCTGAAGAGCTTGGCGGCGAATGGGCTGACCGCTTCCTCGTGCTTTACGGTATCGCCGCTCCCGAT
TCGCAGCGCATCGCCTTCTATCGCCTTCTTGACGAGTTCTTCTGATTCGAACATCCCAACCCCGAGAATG
AAGATTGGAAAAAGGAAAAAAAAAAAAAAAACACGTCAAAAGTTAGCAGTGAAATTGTTCTCCATTTGTT
GTACAGTCTGGAGGATTTTCACTACGTTTTGACAACTCTGAAATGTGTTAACTCTTAGTGCCATCAAGAA
CCCCATTTGGGAGTATTTTTGATTTTTCTACTTTTTGTTGAAAAAAGGAATTTGTACTCTGTGCATTGGA
TGGACTTGTTTGGTACTTGGGATTTTCCTCTCTTAACCGTCAACATCAGTGTTGTAAATTTGCTAAACTG
ATTCACTTTTAGCAGCAGACTTTGAACTGCAGTCCTGCCAACGTTGGACACTGAGGACGCCCGACAGAGC
TTGTGCACCTAAGCTGCAGACCAAGCCTTTGCCCAGAATTTAAGGATTCCAATGGACGACCTATTTGCAC
AGTACTGCATGTTGATTATCACTGCCTTTACTCCTTTTTTTTTTTTTTTTTTTTTTTTTTTTT
